>Addgene plasmid #137965 | pSAC16 | addgene full sequence | sequence record 273658 | Addgene NGS Result
GTCTGCAAAGTCTCGAAATATTAAACCAGAGAATAAATAATTAAACGCCAAAATATTTCTAGCAAAAACC
CCAGTTATTAAACCGCCTAAGTCCCCCAGGAAAGGGGGATATAACAGTATAGATTTTGTCAGCCTTCAGC
TTGGCTTTACCGTCAGAGTTGACAATTAATCATCCGGCTCGTATAATGTGTGGAGGGCCCAAGTTCACTT
AAAAAGGAGATCAACAATGAAAGCAATTTTCGTACTGAAACATCTTAATCATGCAATGGAGGCTTTCTAA
TGAACTTCGACGAAAAAGAATCAACAAACATCGAAGAAATCGAACAGACGGTCCCATCCCCATGCATTGC
CAACAATTCCCCACGCGCAAAGTTCGAACAATTTAAGGCAGATAGTAATTATCTGTCAGAGCCGTTGCAC
AGTGAGTTGCTTAATGACTCGGACCATTTTACGAATGATGCGGTACAACTGCTGAAATTCCACGGTTCAT
ACCAACAGGACGACCGTGAACATCGCAAACGTGGCGGTACAGGGAAAGACTGGCAAATGATGTTGCGCCT
GCGGAATCCAGCTGGGTATGTACCTGGCCCGCTCTTCGTGGCCTTAGATGAGCTTTCGGATCGGCTTGGC
AATCAGACTTTACGTGCTACCACTCGTCAATGCTTCCAGATGCATGGGATCAAAAAGGGCAACATTAAGG
AAGTGATCGGGACGATTGTAAAAAGCATGGGCTCGACTCTGGCAGCCTGTGGGGATGTTAATCGGAACGT
GATGGCACCGGCCGCACCATACGAGCAAGGTTCGTATCCTGCTGCACGTAAATTGGCTAACGATATCGCT
GACGTTCTTTCTCCGCAGAAGGCCGAAAAAACGTATATCGATCTCTGGGTAGATGGTGAAATGAAGTATG
CCATTAAACCTTCAAGCGAGGTGAAGAAGAACAAAAAGCTCCAATTGAAACCGGGGGTATTTAGTGGGGA
CAAAAAGGAGCCGTTGTACGGTGCAACATATTTACCACGGAAATTCAAATGTGCCACTACCGTGCCAGGG
GACAATTCAGTGGATATTCTGACACATGATATTGGTCTGGTGACTTTCACCAATAAAAAGGGGGTTTTGG
AAGGCTGCAACGTGTACGTAGGTGGTGGGATGGGCCGCACGCACAATTTAGACACGACGTTTGCCCGGAT
CGCGGACCCTATTGGGTATGTAGAGGGTGAGCACATTCTGGAGCTTGTGCAGTCCATCCTTGCGCTGCAA
CGCGACTATGGTGATCGTAAGACCCGGCGCCATTCGCGCCTGAAGTACGTTCTCCATGATATGGGGGTCG
ATTGGTTCAAAAAACAGCTCACAACTAAATATTTCACACGTCAAATCGAGAACCTCAAGCACGAGGGCGA
CACCATCCTGGAAGATTATCTCGGCTGGCACCAGCAGTCGGAAAAGCTCTGGTTTGTCGGCCTTCCACTC
TTGTCCGGGCGTCTCACTGGCCGGGTTAAGAAAGAGCTCCGCAATATCGTCGAAAAATTTGCTTTAGATG
TCCGCCTGACCCCAAATCAGGACCTCTTACTTTGTAACATTGGTAACTACCAGAAAGCTTCCGTGAAACG
GGCCCTGATTAATATCGGGTTTATCAACCCAGGCGCCCCTGACTCCTTAGCGCGGAATGCCATGGCCTGT
CCAGCGTTACCACTTTGTGGCCTCGCAATGACCGAGGCCGAGCGCTTTCTCCCGGAGCTGTTGGAACGCA
TTAATAACCAGCTCAAGATCCTTGAAATTAACAAGCCTATCTTAATTCGCGTGACTGGTTGTCCAAATGG
CTGTGCGCGGCCATATATGGCCGAATTAGCGTTGGTTGGTAGTGGGCTCAACCAATATCAGCTTTGGCTG
GGTGGCTCTACAAACCTCAAGCGTCTCGCGACCCCTTATTTGCAGAAGATGCCTATTGATGACTTGGAAA
AAACACTGGAACCTCTTTTTCTCAGTTGGAAAGATACGGGTGCGAGTAGTTCACTCGGTGATCATGTCAC
TAAATTAGGCTCAGAGTCTGTAATGTCGCTTCTCACCTCCTCTGCAGCCCCGTGATACTAGTAGCGGCCG
CTGCAGGCATGCCTCGAGATGCATGGCGCCTAACCTAAACTGACAGGCATCAAATTAAGCAGAAGGCCAT
CCTGACGGATGGCCTTTTTGCGTTTCGAACAATTGAATTGACAATTAATCATCCGGCTCGTATAATGTGT
GGAGGGCCCAAGTTCACTTAAAAAGGAGATCAACAATGAAAGCAATTTTCGTACTGAAACATCTTAATCA
TGCAATGGAGGCTTTCTAGGAGAGCATTAGGTCTCGATGGGCAGTGTTCAACAGGCTTCTAGGTCAAAAG
TATCCGTCGCACCATTGCATTTAGAAAGTGCCAAGGAGCCTCCACTAAATACTTATAAACCTAAGGAACC
ATTTACAGCTACCATTGTGAGCGTTGAGTCTCTTGTAGGTCCTAAAGCACCAGGAGAAACTTGTCACATA
GTCATCGATCATGGCGGTAACGTGCCTTACTGGGAAGGACAATCATATGGCGTTATTCCACCTGGTGAGA
ATCCAAAGAAACCTGGTGCCCCACAGAACGTAAGGTTGTACTCCATAGCTAGTACAAGATATGGAGACAA
TTTCGATGGCAGGACCGGTAGCTTATGCGTCAGAAGAGCAGTTTACTATGACCCTGAAACTGGAAAGGAA
GATCCATCTAAAAACGGTGTGTGTTCAAATTTTCTATGCAACTCCAAGCCAGGTGACAAAATCCAACTTA
CAGGTCCTAGTGGAAAGATTATGTTGTTACCAGAGGAAGATCCTAATGCAACCCACATAATGATCGCTAC
TGGTACAGGCGTTGCACCATTCAGGGGTTACTTGAGAAGAATGTTTATGGAAGATGTACCTAACTATAGG
TTCGGAGGTTTAGCTTGGCTATTTCTTGGCGTCGCCAATTCTGACAGCTTGTTATACGATGAGGAGTTCA
CCTCATATCTAAAACAATACCCAGACAATTTTAGATATGATAAGGCATTGTCCAGGGAGCAGAAAAACAG
AAGTGGAGGTAAAATGTACGTGCAAGATAAGATTGAAGAATATTCTGACGAGATTTTCAAATTACTTGAT
GGCGGTGCTCATATATACTTTTGTGGATTGAAGGGTATGATGCCTGGCATCCAAGACACTTTAAAAAAGG
TTGCCGAAAGAAGGGGTGAATCATGGGATCAGAAACTAGCACAACTTAAGAAAAATAAGCAGTGGCACGT
AGAGGTCTATTAACCAGGCATCAAATAAAACTAAAGGCTCAGTCGAAAGACTGGGCCTTTCGTTTTATCT
GTTGTTTGTCGGTGAACGCTCTCTACTAGAGTCACACTGGCTCACCTTCGGGTGGGCCTTTCTGCGTTTA
TAGGTACCAGCAAGCGAACCGGAATTGCCAGCTGGGGCGCCCTCTGGTAAGGTTGGGAAGCCCTGCAAAG
TAAACTGGATGGCTTTCTTGCCGCCAAGGATCTGATGGCGCAGGGGATCAAGATCTGATCAAGAGACAGG
ATGAGGATCGTTTCGTATGAGGGAAGCGGTGATCGCCGAAGTATCGACTCAACTATCAGAGGTAGTTGGC
GTCATCGAGCGCCATCTCGAACCGACGTTGCTGGCCGTACATTTGTACGGCTCCGCAGTGGATGGCGGCC
TGAAGCCACACAGTGATATTGATTTGCTGGTTACGGTGACCGTAAGGCTTGATGAAACAACGCGGCGAGC
TTTGATCAACGACCTTTTGGAAACTTCGGCTTCCCCTGGAGAGAGCGAGATTCTCCGCGCTGTAGAAGTC
ACCATTGTTGTGCACGACGACATCATTCCGTGGCGTTATCCAGCTAAGCGCGAACTGCAATTTGGAGAAT
GGCAGCGCAATGACATTCTTGCAGGTATCTTCGAGCCAGCCACGATCGACATTGATCTGGCTATCTTGCT
GACAAAAGCAAGAGAACATAGCGTTGCCTTGGTAGGTCCAGCGGCGGAGGAACTCTTTGATCCGGTTCCT
GAACAGGATCTATTTGAGGCGCTAAATGAAACCTTAACGCTATGGAACTCGCCGCCCGACTGGGCTGGCG
ATGAGCGAAATGTAGTGCTTACGTTGTCCCGCATTTGGTACAGCGCAGTAACCGGCAAAATCGCGCCGAA
GGATGTCGCTGCCGACTGGGCAATGGAGCGCCTGCCGGCCCAGTATCAGCCCGTCATACTTGAAGCTAGA
CAGGCTTATCTTGGACAAGAAGAAGATCGCTTGGCCTCGCGCGCAGATCAGTTGGAAGAATTTGTCCACT
ACGTGAAAGGCGAGATCACCAAGGTAGTCGGCAAATAAGAGCTCGCTTGGACTCCTGTTGATAGATCCAG
TAATGACCTCAGAACTCCATCTGGATTTGTTCAGAACGCTCGGTTGCCGCCGGGCGTTTTTTATTGGTGA
GAATCCAAGCACTAGTAACAACTTATATCGTATGGGGCTGACTTCAGGTGCTACATTTGAAGAGATAAAT
TGCACTGAAATCTAGTAATATTTTATCTGATTAATAAGATGATCTTCTTGAGATCGTTTTGGTCTGCGCG
TAATCTCTTGCTCTGAAAACGAAAAAACCGCCTTGCAGGGCGGTTTTTCGAAGGTTCTCTGAGCTACCAA
CTCTTTGAACCGAGGTAACTGGCTTGGAGGAGCGCAGTCACCAAAACTTGTCCTTTCAGTTTAGCCTTAA
CCGGCGCATGACTTCAAGACTAACTCCTCTAAATCAATTACCAGTGGCTGCTGCCAGTGGTGCTTTTGCA
TGTCTTTCCGGGTTGGACTCAAGACGATAGTTACCGGATAAGGCGCAGCGGTCGGACTGAACGGGGGGTT
CGTGCATACAGTCCAGCTTGGAGCGAACTGCCTACCCGGAACTGAGTGTCAGGCGTGGAATGAGACAAAC
GCGGCCATAACAGCGGAATGACACCGGTAAACCGAAAGGCAGGAACAGGAGAGCGCACGAGGGAGCCGCC
AGGGGGAAACGCCTGGTATCTTTATAGTCCTGTCGGGTTTCGCCACCACTGATTTGAGCGTCAGATTTCG
TGATGCTTGTCAGGGGGGCGGAGCCTATGGAAAAACGGCTTTGCCGCGGCCCTCTCACTTCCCTGTTAAG
TATCTTCCTGGCATCTTCCAGGAAATCTCCGCCCCGTTCGTAAGCCATTTCCGCTCGCCGCAGTCGAACG
ACCGAGCGTAGCGAGTCAGTGAGCGAGGAAGCGGAATATATCCCCTAGGTGGAGTCTGGCCTCAAATACA
AA
Features (pLannotate 1.2.2; 13 found; start..end, strand, type, name):
    159..188     +  promoter       trc promoter: strong E. coli promoter; hybrid between the trp and lac UV5 promoters
    367..2040    +  CDS            sir (fragment): SIR_SYNE7 - Protein inferred from homology: Swiss-Prot protein existence level 3. Catalyzes the reduction of sulfite to sulfide, a step in the biosynthesis of sulfur-containing amino acids and cofactors. From Synechococcus elongatus (strain PCC 7942 / FACHB-805) (Anacystis nidulans R2).
   2086..2106    +  misc_feature   BioBrick suffix: universal suffix for all parts
   2161..2188    +  terminator     rrnB T2 terminator: transcription terminator T2 from the E. coli rrnB gene
   2208..2237    +  promoter       trc promoter: strong E. coli promoter; hybrid between the trp and lac UV5 promoters
   2353..3300    +  CDS            FENRO_ORYSJ (fragment): Experimental evidence at protein level: Swiss-Prot protein existence level 1. May play a key role in regulating the relative amounts of cyclic and non-cyclic electron flow to meet the demands of the plant for ATP and reducing power. Is involved in nitrate assimilation. From Oryza sativa subsp. japonica (Rice).
   3312..3383    +  terminator     rrnB T1 terminator: transcription terminator T1 from the E. coli rrnB gene
   3399..3426    +  terminator     T7Te terminator: phage T7 early transcription terminator
   3439..3555    +  CDS            tnpA (fragment): TN5P_ECOLX - Also known as tnp. Experimental evidence at protein level: Swiss-Prot protein existence level 1. Mediates transposition of transposon Tn5 by a 'cut and paste' mechanism. First, the monomeric transposase binds the 19 bp inverted DNA repeats flanking the transposon. Then, dimerization of the DNA- bound transposase creates a synaptic DNA complex. After nicking of the first DNA strand, excision of the transposon proceeds through a series of intermediates. The transposase then mediates the insertion of the transposon at a new site by strand transfer. The activity of the wild- type tran
   3587..4378    +  CDS            SmR: aminoglycoside adenylyltransferase (Murphy, 1985); aadA; confers resistance to spectinomycin and streptomycin
   4390..4484    +  terminator     lambda t0 terminator: transcription terminator from phage lambda
   4598..5143    +  rep_origin     p15A ori: Plasmids containing the medium-copy-number p15A origin of replication can be propagated in E. coli cells that contain a second plasmid with the ColE1 origin.
   5231..5286    +  rep_origin     RSF ori (fragment): Plasmids containing the RSF 1030 origin of replication can be propagated in E. coli cells that contain additional plasmids with compatible origins.
