[The description below was written by a language model from this plasmid's Addgene catalogue record and pLannotate feature annotations shown in this document.]
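Description:
pSAC16 is a low-copy bacterial expression plasmid of about 5.3 kb, catalogued as a synthetic biology vector and built on a p15A backbone. It replicates in E. coli from the p15A origin, which is compatible with ColE1-type plasmids and so allows a second construct to be carried in the same cell. Selection is through an aadA (SmR) aminoglycoside adenylyltransferase gene conferring streptomycin and spectinomycin resistance, followed by a lambda t0 terminator. The automated annotation also picks up a short Tn5 transposase fragment upstream of the marker and a small RSF origin fragment. These appear to be backbone remnants rather than functional parts.

The payload consists of two separate transcription units on the same strand, each annotated with its own trc promoter, a strong hybrid trp/lac E. coli promoter. The first unit carries the sulfite reductase (SIR) from Prochlorococcus marinus NATL2A, followed by a BioBrick suffix and the rrnB T2 terminator. The second carries Zea mays ferredoxin-NADP reductase (FNR), closed by the rrnB T1 and T7Te terminators. The feature table labels these reading frames by homology to the Synechococcus elongatus SIR and a rice FNR, but their positions and lengths fit the inserts named in the catalogue entry. No lac repressor gene or epitope tags are annotated.

FNR transfers electrons from NADPH to ferredoxin, and ferredoxin-dependent SIR uses them to reduce sulfite to sulfide. The plasmid therefore supplies the donor and acceptor partners of a ferredoxin-mediated pathway but no ferredoxin. In line with the associated study of a Prochlorococcus phage ferredoxin, it is presumably paired with a compatible ferredoxin-expressing plasmid to test electron transfer to this cyanobacterial SIR in E. coli.
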