Addgene plasmid #137965: pSAC16
Purpose: Expresses Zea mays FNR and Prochlorococcus marinus NATL2A SIR
Depositing lab: Jonathan Silberg. Depositing organization: Rice University. Publication: Prochlorococcus phage ferredoxin: Structural characterization and electron transfer to cyanobacterial sulfite reductases. Campbell IJ, Olmos JL Jr, Xu W, Kahanda D, Atkinson JT, Sparks ON, Miller MD, Phillips GN Jr, Bennett GN, Silberg JJ. J Biol Chem. 2020 May 19. pii: RA120.013501. doi: 10.1074/jbc.RA120.013501. PubMed 32434930.
Backbone
  Vector backbone: p15a
  Total vector size (bp): 5304
  Vector type: Synthetic Biology
Growth in bacteria
  Bacterial resistance: Streptomycin, 50 μg/mL
  Growth temperature: 37°C
  Growth strain: DH5alpha
  Copy number: Low Copy
Gene/Insert 1
  Gene/Insert name: Zea mays Ferredoxin-NADP reductase (alt names: Zea mays FNR; zm-FNR)
  Species: Zea mays
  Insert size (bp): 957
Gene/Insert 2
  Gene/Insert name: Procholoroccus marinus NATL2A sulfite reductase (alt name: pmN2-SIR)
  Insert size (bp): 1803
Terms and licenses: Academic/Nonprofit Terms; Industry Terms: Not Available to Industry
How to cite: pSAC16 was a gift from Jonathan Silberg (Addgene plasmid # 137965 ; http://n2t.net/addgene:137965 ; RRID:Addgene_137965)
